Addgene plasmid #149588: pBbdCas9S(RBSmut)_Psyn-sgRNAflaB
Purpose: all-in-one CRISPRi vector for targeting B. burgdorferi flaB
Depositing lab: Christine Jacobs-Wagner. Depositing organization: Stanford University. Publication: A CRISPR interference platform for selective downregulation of gene expression in Borrelia burgdorferi. Takacs CN, Scott M, Chang Y, Kloos ZA, Irnov I, Rosa PA, Liu J, Jacobs-Wagner C. Appl Environ Microbiol. 2020 Nov 30. pii: AEM.02519-20. doi: 10.1128/AEM.02519-20. PubMed 33257311.
Backbone
  Vector backbone: pBbdCas9S(RBSmut)
  Backbone manufacturer: CJW lab
  Vector type: Bacterial Expression, CRISPR
Growth in bacteria
  Bacterial resistance: Spectinomycin, 50 μg/mL
  Growth temperature: 30°C
  Growth strain: NEB 5-alpha F' Iq
  Copy number: High Copy
Gene/Insert
  Gene/Insert name: dCas9, lacI, sgRNAflaB
  gRNA/shRNA sequence: AAAATTTAAATTTCTGACTT
  Species: Synthetic
  Promoter: PflaB, PpQE30, Psyn
  Cloning method: Restriction Enzyme; 5′ cloning site Unknown (unknown if destroyed); 3′ cloning site Unknown (unknown if destroyed)
  Sequencing primers: 5′ Unknown
Terms and licenses: Academic/Nonprofit Terms; Industry Terms: Not Available to Industry
Depositor comments: Addgene QC identified an IS element present in the backbone sequence. The depositing lab does not believe this impacts the functional use of the plasmid but requesting scientists should validate expected behavior prior to experimentation.
How to cite: pBbdCas9S(RBSmut)_Psyn-sgRNAflaB was a gift from Christine Jacobs-Wagner (Addgene plasmid # 149588 ; http://n2t.net/addgene:149588 ; RRID:Addgene_149588)
