[The description below was written by a language model from this plasmid's Addgene catalogue record and pLannotate feature annotations shown in this document.]
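Description:
pBbdCas9S(RBSmut)_Psyn-sgRNAflaB is an all-in-one CRISPR interference plasmid of about 11.6 kb, built on the pBbdCas9S(RBSmut) backbone and designed to knock down expression of the flagellin gene flaB in the Lyme disease spirochete Borrelia burgdorferi. In E. coli it is maintained through a high-copy ColE1/pUC-type origin and selected with spectinomycin via an aadA (SmR) aminoglycoside adenylyltransferase cassette, which also confers streptomycin resistance. The annotated feature table does not identify any Borrelia replication functions, and several kilobases of the sequence are unannotated, so the record does not show how the plasmid is maintained in the spirochete.

The payload has three parts. Catalytically dead S. pyogenes Cas9 (D10A/H840A), which binds DNA under guide RNA direction without cutting it, sits downstream of a T5 promoter with lac operator sequences, corresponding to the listed PpQE30 promoter. The "RBSmut" in the name suggests an altered ribosome-binding site, though the record does not explain its purpose. The lacI repressor is encoded on the opposite strand, next to a short Borrelia fliD-derived fragment that probably marks the listed PflaB promoter region, which would make dCas9 expression IPTG-inducible. The sgRNA cassette pairs a synthetic J23119-type promoter (Psyn) with a flaB-targeting spacer and the S. pyogenes gRNA scaffold. On induction, the dCas9–sgRNA complex is expected to block flaB transcription. Small hslU and BleoR fragments appear to be remnants of flanking regulatory or cloning sequences.

Sequencing detected an IS1 insertion element in the backbone. The depositor does not expect it to affect function but advises users to confirm that the plasmid behaves as expected.
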