Features (pLannotate 1.2.2; 12 found; start..end, strand, type, name):
     80..847     +  mobile_element IS1: prokaryotic transposable element IS1
   1927..1961    +  promoter       J23119(SpeI) promoter: bacterial promoter (Registry of Standard Biological Parts BBa J23119) modified to end with an SpeI site
   1983..2058    +  misc_RNA       gRNA scaffold: guide RNA scaffold for the Streptococcus pyogenes CRISPR/Cas9 system
   2169..3248    -  CDS            lacI: LACI_ECOLI - Experimental evidence at protein level: Swiss-Prot protein existence level 1. Repressor of the lactose operon. Binds allolactose as an inducer. From Escherichia coli (strain K12).
   3378..3482    -  CDS            fliD (fragment): FLID_BORBU - Protein inferred from homology: Swiss-Prot protein existence level 3. Required for the morphogenesis and for the elongation of the flagellar filament by facilitating polymerization of the flagellin monomers at the tip of growing filament. Forms a capping structure, which prevents flagellin subunits (transported through the central channel of the flagellum) from leaking out without polymerization at the distal end (By similarity). From Borrelia burgdorferi (strain ATCC 35210 / B31 / CIP 102532 / DSM 4680).
   3501..3545    +  promoter       T5 promoter: bacteriophage T5 promoter for E. coli RNA polymerase, with embedded lac operator
   3551..3571    +  protein_bind   lac operator (fragment): The lac repressor binds to the lac operator to inhibit transcription in E. coli. This inhibition can be relieved by adding lactose or isopropyl-β-D-thiogalactopyranoside (IPTG). lac repressor encoded by lacI
   3606..7710    +  CDS            dCas9 (fragment): catalytically dead mutant of the Cas9 endonuclease from the Streptococcus pyogenes Type II CRISPR/Cas system RNA-guided DNA-binding protein that lacks endonuclease activity due to the D10A mutation in the RuvC catalytic domain and the H840A mutation in the HNH catalytic domain
   7720..7845    +  CDS            hslU (fragment): HSLU_BORBU - Protein inferred from homology: Swiss-Prot protein existence level 3. ATPase subunit of a proteasome-like degradation complex; this subunit has chaperone activity. The binding of ATP and its subsequent hydrolysis by HslU are essential for unfolding of protein substrates subsequently hydrolyzed by HslV. HslU recognizes the N-terminal part of its protein substrates and unfolds these before they are guided to HslV for hydrolysis. From Borrelia burgdorferi (strain ATCC 35210 / B31 / CIP 102532 / DSM 4680).
   7882..8673    +  CDS            SmR: aminoglycoside adenylyltransferase (Murphy, 1985); aadA; confers resistance to spectinomycin and streptomycin
   8675..8721    +  CDS            BleoR (fragment): antibiotic-binding protein; Sh ble from Streptoalloteichus hindustanus; confers resistance to bleomycin, phleomycin, and Zeocin™
   8796..9384    +  rep_origin     ori: high-copy-number ColE1/pMB1/pBR322/pUC origin of replication
>Addgene plasmid #149588 | pBbdCas9S(RBSmut)_Psyn-sgRNAflaB | addgene full sequence | sequence record 318562 | Addgene NGS Result
TATTTAAATTGAATAAAATTGTAAGAAAAATTGAAAGAATTTTTTTACATAAAAAGTTACATTTATTGAA
GTAATTTCTGGTGATGCTGCCAACTTACTGATTTAGTGTATGATGGTGTTTTTGAGGTGCTCCAGTGGCT
TCTGTTTCTATCAGCTGTCCCTCCTGTTCAGCTACTGACGGGGTGGTGCGTAACGGCAAAAGCACCGCCG
GACATCAGCGCTATCTCTGCTCTCACTGCCGTAAAACATGGCAACTGCAGTTCACTTACACCGCTTCTCA
ACCCGGTACGCACCAGAAAATCATTGATATGGCCATGAATGGCGTTGGATGCCGGGCAACAGCCCGCATT
ATGGGCGTTGGCCTCAACACGATTTTACGTCACTTAAAAAACTCAGGCCGCAGTCGGTAACCTCGCGCAT
ACAGCCGGGCAGTGACGTCATCGTCTGCGCGGAAATGGACGAACAGTGGGGCTATGTCGGGGCTAAATCG
CGCCAGCGCTGGCTGTTTTACGCGTATGACAGTCTCCGGAAGACGGTTGTTGCGCACGTATTCGGTGAAC
GCACTATGGCGACGCTGGGGCGTCTTATGAGCCTGCTGTCACCCTTTGACGTGGTGATATGGATGACGGA
TGGCTGGCCGCTGTATGAATCCCGCCTGAAGGGAAAGCTGCACGTAATCAGCAAGCGATATACGCAGCGA
ATTGAGCGGCATAACCTGAATCTGAGGCAGCACCTGGCACGGCTGGGACGGAAGTCGCTGTCGTTCTCAA
AATCGGTGGAGCTGCATGACAAAGTCATCGGGCATTATCTGAACATAAAACACTATCAATAAGTTGGAGT
CATTACCGTAATTTCTTACTTGATACTTTTCTATTTCATTAATCTTTCTTTCTTCTTTTATATTATTTTT
ATTATTTAAACACTCCTTTAAATCTACACTCCCATTTTTAGTAAATCTATCTTTAAGGCCCCTTGAAACT
CTATTTTGAAATCTTAAATCTTTTTTTTCTTGAAAGTATTTATAGATTTTTTGGTAACATTCTTTTTTTG
AAAAATTAAGTTGATAGTATATTTCGGTCCCCAAATTTACCCCTAAGTGTTTGTGATAATTAGTTGTGAC
TTTAAATTCTTTTTCTAATTTGTAAAGGTAATTTTGCAGTGTTTTTAGTTTAACGGGTGTTTGACTATTT
CTTTTAAGGTTTTCATTAAAGTAATAGAGTATGTTTTTTTGTGTGTATTTCTTATATGTTTTATTTATGT
ACGCTAGTGTTGAGATAAGGACTACTAATTTATACTGTAATTTATTGTAGCAAGTTGTGGTTTTACTGGT
TTTGTTTATATTAGATAAGTTTTCCATTTATAGCTCCTTGAATACCGGATTTTTTATCTATAAAGTATAT
ATATCACAATTTTGATTTAAAAGTAAATTCTTTTTTTAAAAATACAAAAATTTTTTATAAATTATATAGA
CCATGATATTGTATTAATACTAATTGATTTTAATTTAAGGTTGAACTAAAATAAACATAGTTTTGTAGAA
AATAATTTTTCATTATTTTGCTACTTGATATTGGATCGTAAAAATATTAGGGCTTTACAAAGTTCTTTTA
AAAGAGAATTTAGTAAAGCCCTAAGTCTTTTAATAAAAAATTTTTTGTAAAAAAGTTGGCAAAAATAGTT
TTTGCTATATATTTATATATAAGAAAAAATTCAATACTCAAGGAGATAAAAAATGGAAAACTTAAACAAT
AATCCACAAAAAATTAATCAAATAAATAAGCAAACTAATTTTATTGGTTTTGAAAATTTTATAGAACTTG
ATAATCAAGTTAATCAAACTAAAGAAAAAAGTAAATTAAGTAAGATAGGTAAGAAATTACCCGGAATAAG
CAGTCAAGTCTAGTGCGGCCGGAATTCTAAAGATCTTTGACAGCTAGCTCAGTCCTAGGTATAATACTAG
TGAAAATTTAAATTTCTGACTTGTTTTAGAGCTAGAAATAGCAAGTTAAAATAAGGCTAGTCCGTTATCA
ACTTGAAAAAGTGGCACCGAGTCGGTGCTTTTTTTGGCGCGCCAAATAATGCCCGTGTCCCTGTTGAATA
GGGACACGGTTTTTTAACAATTTTTTTATTCCTAGGCCTTAGTGGCCGGTACCCGGGGATCCTTATTACT
GGCCGCTTTCTAGCCTGGATACTTGTCTGGCTAGTTGCATTAGAGAGTCAGCTAGAGCCCTAGGGCTAGC
TGTTTGTGTATTCGGAGCCAGTGTAGTTTTTCTTTTTACTAACGATACGGGTAATAATTGATTGCCTTTT
ACAGCCTGACCTTGAGACAATTGCAAAAGTCTGTCCACAGAGGTTTGACCTAATAATCTAAAATCTTGTT
TGATAGTAGTAAGTGGAGGTATGTAGCAACTAGAATCTTCTGTATCATCATAACCCACAACTGAAATATC
AGCCCCAACTCTAAGTCCACTTTCAGTAATAGCTCGCATAGCTCCTAAAGCCATTTGATCATTAGCAACT
AACATAGCAGTAGGGACAATGCCTTCATTTAACATTTGCATTGTTTGCTGAAATCCTGACATAGCAGACC
AATCTCCTTCTCTTTCTGCTATTGGTTGTATTTGATTTCTTGTTAAATACTTGTGCCATCCTGCTAATCT
CAATCTGGCACTTACTGAACTTAAGGGACCTGCAAGTAGTGCAATTTGTTGATGGCCTAATGCAACAAGG
TGTTCAACTCCTAACCTTGTTCCATCTTCGTGAGAAAAAATTATAGAGTTTATTGGGGTTTGGTCCGACA
CATCCAAAAACAATGCTGGAACATTAGTACATGCTGCTTCAACTGCAATCGCATCTTGGTCATCAAGAGG
ATAATTAATTATAAGTCCACTAACACGTTGAGCTAATAAATTATGTACTGCTGCCTTACAAGCCTCTACA
CCTGATCTCTCAACCATTGATACAACAACGCTTGCACCAAGTTGATCAGCTCTCGATTTAATTGCGGCTA
CAATTTGACTAGGCGCATGTAATGCAAGTGATGATGTGGCAACTCCAATTAAAAGTGATTGTTTCCCCGC
AAGTTGCTGAGCAACGCGATTTGGTATATAATTCAACTCTGCCATAGCTGCTTCAACCTTCTCTCTTGTT
TTTGCAGATACATGACTTGCTTGGTTCACAACTCTCGAAACCGTTTGGTAGCTAACCCCGGCATATTCAG
CAACATCATACAAAGTAACAGGTTTCATGGATCATTCCTCCATGATAAAATTTAAATTTCTGACTTTGGC
AAATCCTTTTGCCTGTTAAAAAGAATAGCACAAAAATTAAAAAAAAAGAAACGCAAATAGCAATAGCATT
AAAAATAATTATTATTATTTATTTCTTTGATTAAAATCAAAAGCCTTTAATGTATTTTCTTGATCTTTCA
TGCGCTTAACGGTAAAATCCAAGGTATTAAGTTCACCTTCCACTTTTCTCTCTCTATCTTCTCTAGAAAA
TCATAAAAAATTTATTTGCTTTGTGAGCGGATAACAATTATAATAGATTCAATTGTGAGCGGATAACAAT
TTCACACAGAATTCATTAAAGAAGAGAAATTACATATGGATAAGAAATACTCAATAGGCTTAGCTATCGG
CACAAATAGCGTCGGATGGGCGGTGATCACTGATGAATATAAGGTTCCGTCTAAAAAGTTCAAGGTTCTG
GGAAATACAGACCGCCACAGTATCAAAAAAAATCTTATAGGGGCTCTTTTATTTGACAGTGGAGAGACAG
CGGAAGCGACTCGTCTCAAACGGACAGCTCGTAGAAGGTATACACGTCGGAAGAATCGTATTTGTTATCT
ACAGGAGATTTTTTCAAATGAGATGGCGAAAGTAGATGATAGTTTCTTTCATCGACTTGAAGAGTCTTTT
TTGGTGGAAGAAGACAAGAAGCATGAACGTCATCCTATTTTTGGAAATATAGTAGATGAAGTTGCTTATC
ATGAGAAATATCCAACTATCTATCATCTGCGAAAAAAATTGGTAGATTCTACTGATAAAGCGGATTTGCG
CTTAATCTATTTGGCCTTAGCGCATATGATTAAGTTTCGTGGTCATTTTTTGATTGAGGGAGATTTAAAT
CCTGATAATAGTGATGTGGACAAACTATTTATCCAGTTGGTACAAACCTACAATCAATTATTTGAAGAAA
ACCCTATTAACGCAAGTGGAGTAGATGCTAAAGCGATTCTTTCTGCACGATTGAGTAAATCAAGACGATT
AGAAAATCTCATTGCTCAGCTCCCCGGTGAGAAGAAAAATGGCTTATTTGGGAATCTCATTGCTTTGTCA
TTGGGTTTGACCCCTAATTTTAAATCAAATTTTGATTTGGCAGAAGATGCTAAATTACAGCTTTCAAAAG
ATACTTACGATGATGATTTAGATAATTTATTGGCGCAAATTGGAGATCAATATGCTGATTTGTTTTTGGC
AGCTAAGAATTTATCAGATGCTATTTTACTTTCAGATATCCTAAGAGTAAATACTGAAATAACTAAGGCT
CCCCTATCAGCTTCAATGATTAAACGCTACGATGAACATCATCAAGACTTGACTCTTTTAAAAGCTTTAG
TTCGACAACAACTTCCAGAAAAGTATAAAGAAATCTTTTTTGATCAATCAAAAAACGGATATGCAGGTTA
TATTGATGGGGGAGCTAGCCAAGAAGAATTTTATAAATTTATCAAACCAATTTTAGAAAAAATGGATGGT
ACTGAGGAATTATTGGTGAAACTAAATCGTGAAGATTTGCTGCGCAAGCAACGGACCTTTGACAACGGCT
CTATTCCCCATCAAATTCACTTGGGTGAGCTGCATGCTATTTTGAGAAGACAAGAAGACTTTTATCCATT
TTTAAAAGACAATCGTGAGAAGATTGAAAAAATCTTGACTTTTCGAATTCCTTATTATGTTGGTCCATTG
GCGCGTGGCAATAGTCGTTTTGCATGGATGACTCGGAAGTCTGAAGAAACAATTACCCCATGGAATTTTG
AAGAAGTTGTCGATAAAGGTGCTTCAGCTCAATCATTTATTGAACGCATGACAAACTTTGATAAAAATCT
TCCAAATGAAAAAGTACTACCAAAACATAGTTTGCTTTATGAGTATTTTACGGTTTATAACGAATTGACA
AAGGTCAAATATGTTACTGAAGGAATGCGAAAACCAGCATTTCTTTCAGGTGAACAGAAGAAAGCCATTG
TTGATTTACTCTTCAAAACAAATCGAAAAGTAACCGTTAAGCAATTAAAAGAAGATTATTTCAAAAAAAT
AGAATGTTTTGATAGTGTTGAAATTTCAGGAGTTGAAGATAGATTTAATGCTTCATTAGGTACCTACCAT
GATTTGCTAAAAATTATTAAAGATAAAGATTTTTTGGATAATGAAGAAAATGAAGATATCTTAGAGGATA
TTGTTTTAACATTGACCTTATTTGAAGATAGGGAGATGATTGAGGAAAGACTTAAAACATATGCTCACCT
CTTTGATGATAAGGTGATGAAACAGCTTAAACGTCGCCGTTATACTGGTTGGGGACGTTTGTCTCGAAAA
TTGATTAATGGTATTAGGGATAAGCAATCTGGCAAAACAATATTAGATTTTTTGAAATCAGATGGTTTTG
CCAATCGCAATTTTATGCAGCTGATCCATGATGATAGTTTGACATTTAAAGAAGACATTCAAAAAGCACA
AGTGTCTGGACAAGGCGATAGTTTACATGAACATATTGCAAATTTAGCTGGTAGCCCTGCTATTAAAAAA
GGTATTTTACAGACTGTAAAAGTTGTTGATGAATTGGTCAAAGTAATGGGGCGGCATAAGCCAGAAAATA
TCGTTATTGAAATGGCACGTGAAAATCAGACAACTCAAAAGGGCCAGAAAAATTCGCGAGAGCGTATGAA
ACGAATCGAAGAAGGTATCAAAGAATTAGGAAGTCAGATTCTTAAAGAGCATCCTGTTGAAAATACTCAA
TTGCAAAATGAAAAGCTCTATCTCTATTATCTCCAAAATGGAAGAGACATGTATGTGGACCAAGAATTAG
ATATTAATCGTTTAAGTGATTATGATGTCGATGCCATTGTTCCACAAAGTTTCCTTAAAGACGATTCAAT
AGACAATAAGGTCTTAACGCGTTCTGATAAAAATCGTGGTAAATCGGATAACGTTCCAAGTGAAGAAGTA
GTCAAAAAGATGAAAAACTATTGGAGACAACTTCTAAACGCCAAGTTAATCACTCAACGTAAGTTTGATA
ATTTAACGAAAGCTGAACGTGGAGGTTTGAGTGAACTTGATAAAGCTGGTTTTATCAAACGCCAATTGGT
TGAAACTCGCCAAATCACTAAGCATGTGGCACAAATTTTGGATAGTCGCATGAATACTAAATACGATGAA
AATGATAAACTTATTCGAGAGGTTAAAGTGATTACCTTAAAATCTAAATTAGTTTCTGACTTCCGAAAAG
ATTTCCAATTCTATAAAGTACGTGAGATTAACAATTACCATCATGCCCATGATGCGTATCTAAATGCCGT
CGTTGGAACTGCTTTGATTAAGAAATATCCAAAACTTGAATCGGAGTTTGTCTATGGTGATTATAAAGTT
TATGATGTTCGTAAAATGATTGCTAAGTCTGAGCAAGAAATAGGCAAAGCAACCGCAAAATATTTCTTTT
ACTCTAATATCATGAACTTCTTCAAAACAGAAATTACACTTGCAAATGGAGAGATTCGCAAACGCCCTCT
AATCGAAACTAATGGGGAAACTGGAGAAATTGTCTGGGATAAAGGGCGAGATTTTGCCACAGTGCGCAAA
GTATTGTCCATGCCCCAAGTCAATATTGTCAAGAAAACAGAAGTCCAGACAGGCGGATTCTCCAAGGAGT
CAATTTTACCAAAAAGAAATTCGGACAAGCTTATTGCTCGTAAAAAAGACTGGGATCCAAAAAAATATGG
TGGTTTTGATAGTCCAACGGTAGCTTATTCAGTCCTAGTGGTTGCTAAGGTGGAAAAAGGGAAATCGAAG
AAGTTAAAATCCGTTAAAGAGTTACTAGGGATCACAATTCTGGAAAGAAGTTCCTTTGAAAAAAATCCGA
TTGACTTTTTAGAAGCTAAAGGATATAAGGAAGTTAAAAAAGACTTAATCATTAAACTACCTAAATATAG
TCTTTTTGAGTTAGAAAACGGTCGTAAACGGATGCTGGCTAGTGCCGGAGAATTACAAAAAGGAAATGAG
CTGGCTCTGCCAAGCAAATATGTGAATTTTTTATATTTAGCTAGTCATTATGAAAAGTTGAAGGGTAGTC
CAGAAGATAACGAACAAAAACAATTGTTTGTGGAGCAGCATAAGCATTATTTAGATGAGATTATTGAGCA
AATCAGTGAATTTTCTAAGCGTGTTATTTTAGCAGATGCCAATTTAGATAAAGTTCTTAGTGCATATAAC
AAACATAGAGACAAACCAATACGTGAACAAGCAGAAAATATTATTCATTTATTTACGTTGACGAATCTTG
GAGCTCCCGCTGCTTTTAAATATTTTGATACAACAATTGATCGTAAACGATATACGTCTACAAAAGAAGT
TTTAGATGCCACTCTTATCCATCAATCCATCACTGGTCTTTATGAAACACGCATTGATTTGAGTCAGCTA
GGAGGTGACTAATAAAAGCTTGATCAGATCTCAGCTTTTTTTTGAAGTGCCTGGCAGTAAGTTGAAAAAA
TTTGAAATAAACTTGGACTATGTTAATAAAAAAATACAAATTAACGAACAAAAAGATTTGAATTATTATA
TAATTTAGTTAAAAGCAATTTTAAATGAGGGAGGTTTCCATATGAGGGAAGCGGTGATCGCCGAAGTATC
GACTCAACTATCAGAGGTAGTTGGCGTCATCGAGCGCCATCTCGAACCGACGTTGCTGGCCGTACATTTG
TACGGCTCCGCAGTGGATGGCGGCCTGAAGCCACACAGTGATATTGATTTGCTGGTTACGGTGACCGTAA
GGCTTGATGAAACAACGCGGCGAGCTTTGATCAACGACCTTTTGGAAACTTCGGCTTCCCCTGGAGAGAG
CGAGATTCTCCGCGCTGTAGAAGTCACCATTGTTGTGCACGACGACATCATTCCGTGGCGTTATCCAGCT
AAGCGCGAACTGCAATTTGGAGAATGGCAGCGCAATGACATTCTTGCAGGTATCTTCGAGCCAGCCACGA
TCGACATTGATCTGGCTATCTTGCTGACAAAAGCAAGAGAACATAGCGTTGCCTTGGTAGGTCCAGCGGC
GGAGGAACTCTTTGATCCGGTTCCTGAACAGGATCTATTTGAGGCGCTAAATGAAACCTTAACGCTATGG
AACTCGCCGCCCGACTGGGCTGGCGATGAGCGAAATGTAGTGCTTACGTTGTCCCGCATTTGGTACAGCG
CAGTAACCGGCAAAATCGCGCCGAAGGATGTCGCTGCCGACTGGGCAATGGAGCGCCTGCCGGCCCAGTA
TCAGCCCGTCATACTTGAAGCTAGACAGGCTTATCTTGGACAAGAAGAAGATCGCTTGGCCTCGCGCGCA
GATCAGTTGGAAGAATTTGTCCACTACGTGAAAGGCGAGATCACCAAGGTAGTCGGCAAATAATGACGTC
GCCGGAGCGGTCGAGTTCTGGACCGACCGGCTCGGGTTCTCATGACCAAAATCCCTTAACGTGAGTTTTC
GTTCCACTGAGCGTCAGACCCCGTAGAAAAGATCAAAGGATCTTCTTGAGATCCTTTTTTTCTGCGCGTA
ATCTGCTGCTTGCAAACAAAAAAACCACCGCTACCAGCGGTGGTTTGTTTGCCGGATCAAGAGCTACCAA
CTCTTTTTCCGAAGGTAACTGGCTTCAGCAGAGCGCAGATACCAAATACTGTTCTTCTAGTGTAGCCGTA
GTTAGGCCACCACTTCAAGAACTCTGTAGCACCGCCTACATACCTCGCTCTGCTAATCCTGTTACCAGTG
GCTGCTGCCAGTGGCGATAAGTCGTGTCTTACCGGGTTGGACTCAAGACGATAGTTACCGGATAAGGCGC
AGCGGTCGGGCTGAACGGGGGGTTCGTGCACACAGCCCAGCTTGGAGCGAACGACCTACACCGAACTGAG
ATACCTACAGCGTGAGCTATGAGAAAGCGCCACGCTTCCCGAAGGGAGAAAGGCGGACAGGTATCCGGTA
AGCGGCAGGGTCGGAACAGGAGAGCGCACGAGGGAGCTTCCAGGGGGAAACGCCTGGTATCTTTATAGTC
CTGTCGGGTTTCGCCACCTCTGACTTGAGCGTCGATTTTTGTGATGCTCGTCAGGGGGGCGGAGCCTATG
GAAAAACGCCAGCAACGCGGCCTTTTTACGGTTCCTGGCCTTTTGCTGGCCTTTTGCTCACATGTTCTTT
CCTGCACTAGATCCCCGGCAAGTTCATCCTTAGGGTTTTCATATCTCTTAAAAAGTCAATTTCTGCTTGA
TTAATTTCTTGTGGATTATTGTTTTTGCGGTTTTTCATTTTTTATCTCCTTGAGTATTGAATTTTTTCTT
ATATATAAATATATAGCAAAAACTATTTTTGCCAACTTTTTTACAAAAAATTTTTTATTAAAACACTTAG
GGCTTTGCTAAATTCTCTTTTAAAAGAACTTAGTAAAGCCCTATGGATTTAAGAACTGATTATACTTACG
TAGTAAAAATACTACAGATATTAATAGTATAGACCATATCAAAATCATAATCAATTTATATTTATCTAAA
ATTGTAGTCCATACAAAATACAAAAAAATTAGGTTTTTCTAAATTCTATTTTAAAAGAACTTAGTAACAC
CTAATCTCTAAATTACTTACAAAATTCTAAAATTAGATTTTTAGTTCTTCATATTTCTTTAAAAGTTTTT
TAAGAAAATCTTTTTGATTTTCAAAAATTTCATGCATCATAAAACTAGTAAATTTGGATTTTTTTTTGTA
AAAATCATAACTTTCTTGGGTTTTAAGTTGAAATCTTAATGGTTTTATTGGATTTTGCCTAGATTTTTTT
AACGCCGGACTTTCTTTATCTTTTATAAAATTATAAGAATTTTTAATACCATTTTCTATTAAATAATCTT
CTTTTATAAGCCCCTCTTGCAGTGCAGTTGCTAATCTTAAATACTTATACGCTTGAGTTTTTGCTACATC
AAAGTCTTTTATAAAATCAAGAAAAGTTTTATAACCATCAAATTTATAATATTGATTATCTTTTATTTCT
TTTAAAATTTTAATATTTTCCACCCTGTGGAATATTTCTTTTTTGAAATTGTCATTTAACTTTTCCTTTA
GTGTCTTGTAATAAGAAATTTTACTTTCATTAATCATTAAATTTTGTTCAACATAAGTATCTATCTTTTT
TGTTAAAACTTTAACAACACGTTTTTTTTCCATAAAAATTTTCCTTTATTTTTGCAACATTTTCCTTAAT
TGATATAATTGTTACTATTTTAGATTTTTTAATATCCACTTAAGAATTAATCCCTCACTAGAATATTTTT
TATTATAGAATTCATATACATGTTTTTCTAAATCTATAAATTTATCAACAATTGCTTTATTATAGGGTGT
ATCTATCTTTTCTTTTCTTAATAATCGTCTCATATTCTTTAAATAACAACAAACACTGCCGGTTTTAAAC
CTAAATTCTATGTAATATATTTTTGAAAAAGTATATACATTTTCAACCCCGTTTATTTCATACTTTACAA
AAACATTATTTATTGGTTTTCTATAACCATAGTAAATGCCTAAAAATTTGTCCCCGTCTTTCATAGGATA
TAGATAAAGTTTTTGAATCTCTGATTTATCTAATAATTTTTCAAAAAAAATTATACACCGCTTTTGTTTG
TTACTAACTACTCTATGCAATGCCTTTAATATTTTTGTGTGATATATATTTTTATCACCTTTTTTTTCTT
TCAGCAGGAAGATACTTTCTTTTGGAAATTTAATTTTTTGTTCATTTATTCTTGCAGCCTTAAGTCCGAT
TTTCATATTTAATCCTTATATAGCCTTTCTATTTAATTCTTTTAAACTCAATAAACTTTTTTGGTTTTTC
ATTAGTTCTAATAATTCGCAATAATATGTGCAAAACACTTTATTGTATTCTATTTTCTTTTGGTTATTCA
AATATTCTTTTATAATTGGCTTTAGAAGTTCAATATTTACTTCTTTTTTTAGTTGTTCAATAAGGATATT
GAAAATGTTTGTTTTTAAATCTTGATAATTTTGTTGAGAATTTTCTTTTTTTCTTTCAATTGACTTCTCT
AATTTACGCTTTATATTGTTTAAATCGCTATATTTATGACTTTCAATAATAAAATGAGGCTTAAATTTGT
AATTTTCGTATATTTTTTGGAAACTTGTTTCTAATTGTTTAGAATTATATTCATTTTTTTCAAATTCTTT
TTGAGTGTTGCATAGAATTTCCTTTAATTTTTCTTGTTTTTCTTTCATACAAGATTTAGTAAAATGTATA
TTTTTATTTTTTAGTAATTTAATTTCTATTATTTTTATGATTTTAAGTATTTTGATTATATTATCTTTAT
CAA
